Addgene plasmid #197022: pCDNA.3-V5-SPOP (R221C)
Purpose: Mammalian expression vecor for V5-tagged SPOP
Depositing lab: Tanja Mittag. Depositing organization: St. Jude Children's Research Hospital. Publication: Reduction of oligomer size modulates the competition between cluster formation and phase separation of the tumor suppressor SPOP. Sabri N, Cuneo MJ, Marzahn MR, Lee J, Bouchard JJ, Gullulu O, Vaithiyalingam S, Borgia MB, Schmit J, Mittag T. J Biol Chem. 2023 Dec;299(12):105427. doi: 10.1016/j.jbc.2023.105427. Epub 2023 Nov 4. PubMed 37926283.
Backbone
  Vector backbone: pCDNA.3
  Vector type: Mammalian Expression
Growth in bacteria
  Bacterial resistance: Ampicillin, 100 μg/mL
  Growth temperature: 37°C
  Growth strain: DH5alpha
  Copy number: High Copy
Gene/Insert
  Gene/Insert name: SPOP
  Species: M. musculus (mouse)
  Mutation: R221C
  Entrez Gene: Spop (a.k.a. Pcif1, TEF2)
  Tag / fusion protein: V5 (N terminal on insert)
  Cloning method: Gateway Cloning
Terms and licenses: Academic/Nonprofit Terms; Industry Terms: Not Available to Industry
How to cite: pCDNA.3-V5-SPOP (R221C) was a gift from Tanja Mittag (Addgene plasmid # 197022 ; http://n2t.net/addgene:197022 ; RRID:Addgene_197022)
