[The description below was written by a language model from this plasmid's Addgene catalogue record and pLannotate feature annotations shown in this document.]
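Description:
pCDNA.3-V5-SPOP (R221C) is a mammalian expression plasmid of about 6.6 kb, built on a pcDNA3-type backbone, that drives production of an N-terminally V5-tagged SPOP protein carrying the R221C substitution. It is propagated in E. coli through a high-copy ColE1/pUC-type origin and selected with ampicillin via the β-lactamase gene and its own promoter. An f1 origin is also present, which in principle allows single-stranded DNA rescue. For selection in mammalian cells, an SV40 enhancer/early promoter drives a neomycin phosphotransferase cassette terminated by the SV40 polyadenylation signal, permitting G418 selection of stable transfectants. Small annotated fragments (bom, lac promoter/operator, lacI, ble, a short HIV-1 LTR match) appear to be backbone remnants or short sequence matches rather than functional parts.

The expression cassette consists of the human cytomegalovirus immediate-early enhancer and promoter, followed by a T7 promoter that can serve for in vitro transcription or as a priming site, then the V5 epitope fused directly in frame to the SPOP coding sequence, and finally the bovine growth hormone polyadenylation signal. The insert was introduced by Gateway recombination. The catalogue entry lists the insert species as mouse, whereas the automated annotation matched the coding region to the human SPOP protein entry; the record does not resolve this. SPOP is the substrate adaptor of a cullin-3–RING ubiquitin ligase that targets proteins for ubiquitination, often leading to proteasomal degradation. The record does not describe the effect of R221C, but the associated study concerns how SPOP oligomer size influences cluster formation and phase separation. The plasmid suits transient or stable expression of the mutant in cultured cells, with V5-based detection or immunoprecipitation.
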