Features (pLannotate 1.2.2; 21 found; start..end, strand, type, name):
     28..80      -  misc_feature   bom (fragment): basis of mobility region from pBR322
    235..614     +  enhancer       CMV enhancer: human cytomegalovirus immediate early enhancer
    615..818     +  promoter       CMV promoter: human cytomegalovirus (CMV) immediate early promoter
    814..847     +  LTR            5' LTR (truncated) (fragment): truncated 5' long terminal repeat (LTR) from HIV-1
    863..881     +  promoter       T7 promoter: promoter for bacteriophage T7 RNA polymerase
    971..1012    +  CDS            V5 tag: epitope tag from simian virus 5
   1013..2134    +  CDS            SPOP: SPOP_HUMAN - Experimental evidence at protein level: Swiss-Prot protein existence level 1. Component of a cullin-RING-based BCR (BTB-CUL3-RBX1) E3 ubiquitin-protein ligase complex that mediates the ubiquitination of target proteins, leading most often to their proteasomal degradation. In complex with CUL3, involved in ubiquitination and proteasomal degradation of BRMS1, DAXX, PDX1/IPF1, GLI2 and GLI3. In complex with CUL3, involved in ubiquitination of MACROH2A1 and BMI1; this does not lead to their proteasomal degradation. Inhibits transcriptional activation of PDX1/IPF1 targets, such as insu
   2175..2399    +  polyA_signal   bGH poly(A) signal: bovine growth hormone polyadenylation signal
   2403..2424    +  promoter       SV40 promoter (fragment): SV40 enhancer and early promoter
   2445..2873    +  rep_origin     f1 ori (sequence partly withheld): f1 bacteriophage origin of replication; arrow indicates direction of (+) strand synthesis
   2887..3216    +  promoter       SV40 promoter: SV40 enhancer and early promoter
   3283..4074    +  CDS            neo: KKA2_KLEPN - Also known as kan, nptII. Experimental evidence at protein level: Swiss-Prot protein existence level 1. Resistance to kanamycin, neomycin, paromomycin, ribostamycin, butirosin and gentamicin B. From Klebsiella pneumoniae.
   4098..4256    +  CDS            ble (fragment): BLE_KLEPN - Experimental evidence at protein level: Swiss-Prot protein existence level 1. Binding protein with a strong affinity to the bleomycin family of antibiotics. Binds to CL990; an antimitotic-antibiotic compound. From Klebsiella pneumoniae.
   4251..4372    +  polyA_signal   SV40 poly(A) signal: SV40 polyadenylation signal
   4445..4461    -  protein_bind   lac operator: The lac repressor binds to the lac operator to inhibit transcription in E. coli. This inhibition can be relieved by adding lactose or isopropyl-β-D-thiogalactopyranoside (IPTG). lac repressor encoded by lacI
   4469..4499    -  promoter       lac promoter: promoter for the E. coli lac operon
   4514..4535    -  protein_bind   CAP binding site: CAP binding activates transcription in the presence of cAMP. E. coli catabolite activator protein
   4548..4640    -  CDS            lacI (fragment): lac repressor; lacI; The lac repressor binds to the lac operator to inhibit transcription in E. coli. This inhibition can be relieved by adding lactose or isopropyl-β-D-thiogalactopyranoside (IPTG).
   4823..5411    -  rep_origin     ori: high-copy-number ColE1/pMB1/pBR322/pUC origin of replication
   5582..6442    -  CDS            AmpR: β-lactamase; bla; confers resistance to ampicillin, carbenicillin, and related antibiotics
   6443..6547    -  promoter       AmpR promoter: bla
>Addgene plasmid #197022 | pCDNA.3-V5-SPOP (R221C) | addgene full sequence | sequence record 390471 | Addgene NGS Result
GACGGATCGGGAGATCTCCCGATCCCCTATGGTGCACTCTCAGTACAATCTGCTCTGATGCCGCATAGTT
AAGCCAGTATCTGCTCCCTGCTTGTGTGTTGGAGGTCGCTGAGTAGTGCGCGAGCAAAATTTAAGCTACA
ACAAGGCAAGGCTTGACCGACAATTGCATGAAGAATCTGCTTAGGGTTAGGCGTTTTGCGCTGCTTCGCG
ATGTACGGGCCAGATATACGCGTTGACATTGATTATTGACTAGTTATTAATAGTAATCAATTACGGGGTC
ATTAGTTCATAGCCCATATATGGAGTTCCGCGTTACATAACTTACGGTAAATGGCCCGCCTGGCTGACCG
CCCAACGACCCCCGCCCATTGACGTCAATAATGACGTATGTTCCCATAGTAACGCCAATAGGGACTTTCC
ATTGACGTCAATGGGTGGAGTATTTACGGTAAACTGCCCACTTGGCAGTACATCAAGTGTATCATATGCC
AAGTACGCCCCCTATTGACGTCAATGACGGTAAATGGCCCGCCTGGCATTATGCCCAGTACATGACCTTA
TGGGACTTTCCTACTTGGCAGTACATCTACGTATTAGTCATCGCTATTACCATGGTGATGCGGTTTTGGC
AGTACATCAATGGGCGTGGATAGCGGTTTGACTCACGGGGATTTCCAAGTCTCCACCCCATTGACGTCAA
TGGGAGTTTGTTTTGGCACCAAAATCAACGGGACTTTCCAAAATGTCGTAACAACTCCGCCCCATTGACG
CAAATGGGCGGTAGGCGTGTACGGTGGGAGGTCTATATAAGCAGAGCTCTCTGGCTAACTAGAGAACCCA
CTGCTTACTGGCTTATCGAAATTAATACGACTCACTATAGGGAGACCCAAGCTGGCTAGCGTTTAAACTT
AAGCTTGGTACCGAGCTCGGATCCACTAGTCCAGTGTGGTGGAATTCTGCAGATATCATGGGTAAGCCTA
TCCCTAACCCTCTCCTCGGTCTCGATTCTACGATGTCAAGGGTTCCAAGTCCTCCACCTCCGGCAGAAAT
GTCGAGTGGTCCCGTTGCCGAGAGCTGGTGCTATACACAGATCAAGGTAGTGAAGTTCTCCTACATGTGG
ACCATCAATAACTTTAGTTTTTGCCGGGAGGAAATGGGTGAAGTCATAAAAAGTTCAACTTTTTCATCAG
GAGCCAATGATAAACTGAAATGGTGTTTGCGAGTAAACCCGAAAGGGCTAGATGAAGAAAGCAAAGATTA
CCTGTCGCTTTACCTGTTGTTGGTCAGCTGTCCAAAGAGTGAAGTTCGGGCAAAGTTCAAGTTCTCCATC
CTGAATGCCAAGGGAGAAGAAACCAAAGCTATGGAGAGTCAGCGAGCTTATAGGTTCGTGCAAGGCAAAG
ACTGGGGATTCAAAAAATTCATCCGCAGAGATTTTCTCTTGGACGAGGCCAATGGGCTTCTCCCTGATGA
CAAGCTCACCCTCTTCTGTGAGGTGAGTGTAGTACAAGACTCTGTCAATATTTCTGGGCAGAATACTATG
AACATGGTAAAGGTTCCTGAATGCCGGTTGGCAGATGAGTTAGGAGGGCTGTGGGAGAACTCTCGATTCA
CCGACTGCTGCTTGTGTGTGGCTGGTCAAGAATTCCAGGCTCACAAGGCTATCTTAGCAGCTTGTTCTCC
AGTCTTCAGTGCCATGTTTGAACATGAAATGGAGGAGAGCAAAAAGAATCGGGTTGAGATTAACGACGTG
GAGCCTGAGGTGTTTAAGGAGATGATGTGCTTCATCTACACGGGGAAGGCGCCGAACCTCGACAAGATGG
CTGACGACTTGCTGGCAGCTGCCGATAAGTACGCCCTGGAGCGTCTGAAGGTCATGTGTGAGGACGCCCT
CTGCAGTAACCTCTCTGTGGAGAACGCTGCAGAGATTCTCATCCTGGCTGACCTCCACAGCGCAGATCAG
CTGAAGACGCAGGCAGTTGATTTCATCAACTATCATGCTTCGGATGTCTTGGAGACCTCTGGGTGGAAGT
CAATGGTGGTGTCACATCCCCACTTAGTGGCAGAAGCATACCGTTCTCTGGCTTCAGCACAGTGCCCTTT
CCTGGGGCCCCCACGCAAACGCCTGAAGCAATCCTAATCTAGAGGGCCCGTTTAAACCCGCTGATCAGCC
TCGACTGTGCCTTCTAGTTGCCAGCCATCTGTTGTTTGCCCCTCCCCCGTGCCTTCCTTGACCCTGGAAG
GTGCCACTCCCACTGTCCTTTCCTAATAAAATGAGGAAATTGCATCGCATTGTCTGAGTAGGTGTCATTC
TATTCTGGGGGGTGGGGTGGGGCAGGACAGCAAGGGGGAGGATTGGGAAGACAATAGCAGGCATGCTGGG
GATGCGGTGGGCTCTATGGCTTCTGAGGCGGAAAGAACCAGCTGGGGCTCTAGGGGGTATCCCC
[124 nt withheld, positions 2445-2568]
C
[91 nt withheld, positions 2570-2660]
A
[49 nt withheld, positions 2662-2710]
CCTTTGACGTTGGAGTCCACGTTCTTT
[37 nt withheld, positions 2738-2774]
ACCCTATCTCGGTCTATTCTTTTGATTTATAAGGGATTTTGCCGATTTCGGCCTATTGGTTAAAAAATGA
GCTGATTTAACAAAAATTTAACGCGAATTAATTCTGTGGAATGTGTGTCAGTTAGGGTGTGGAAAGTCCC
CAGGCTCCCCAGCAGGCAGAAGTATGCAAAGCATGCATCTCAATTAGTCAGCAACCAGGTGTGGAAAGTC
CCCAGGCTCCCCAGCAGGCAGAAGTATGCAAAGCATGCATCTCAATTAGTCAGCAACCATAGTCCCGCCC
CTAACTCCGCCCATCCCGCCCCTAACTCCGCCCAGTTCCGCCCATTCTCCGCCCCATGGCTGACTAATTT
TTTTTATTTATGCAGAGGCCGAGGCCGCCTCTGCCTCTGAGCTATTCCAGAAGTAGTGAGGAGGCTTTTT
TGGAGGCCTAGGCTTTTGCAAAAAGCTCCCGGGAGCTTGTATATCCATTTTCGGATCTGATCAAGAGACA
GGATGAGGATCGTTTCGCATGATTGAACAAGATGGATTGCACGCAGGTTCTCCGGCCGCTTGGGTGGAGA
GGCTATTCGGCTATGACTGGGCACAACAGACAATCGGCTGCTCTGATGCCGCCGTGTTCCGGCTGTCAGC
GCAGGGGCGCCCGGTTCTTTTTGTCAAGACCGACCTGTCCGGTGCCCTGAATGAACTGCAGGACGAGGCA
GCGCGGCTATCGTGGCTGGCCACGACGGGCGTTCCTTGCGCAGCTGTGCTCGACGTTGTCACTGAAGCGG
GAAGGGACTGGCTGCTATTGGGCGAAGTGCCGGGGCAGGATCTCCTGTCATCTCACCTTGCTCCTGCCGA
GAAAGTATCCATCATGGCTGATGCAATGCGGCGGCTGCATACGCTTGATCCGGCTACCTGCCCATTCGAC
CACCAAGCGAAACATCGCATCGAGCGAGCACGTACTCGGATGGAAGCCGGTCTTGTCGATCAGGATGATC
TGGACGAAGAGCATCAGGGGCTCGCGCCAGCCGAACTGTTCGCCAGGCTCAAGGCGCGCATGCCCGACGG
CGAGGATCTCGTCGTGACCCATGGCGATGCCTGCTTGCCGAATATCATGGTGGAAAATGGCCGCTTTTCT
GGATTCATCGACTGTGGCCGGCTGGGTGTGGCGGACCGCTATCAGGACATAGCGTTGGCTACCCGTGATA
TTGCTGAAGAGCTTGGCGGCGAATGGGCTGACCGCTTCCTCGTGCTTTACGGTATCGCCGCTCCCGATTC
GCAGCGCATCGCCTTCTATCGCCTTCTTGACGAGTTCTTCTGAGCGGGACTCTGGGGTTCGAAATGACCG
ACCAAGCGACGCCCAACCTGCCATCACGAGATTTCGATTCCACCGCCGCCTTCTATGAAAGGTTGGGCTT
CGGAATCGTTTTCCGGGACGCCGGCTGGATGATCCTCCAGCGCGGGGATCTCATGCTGGAGTTCTTCGCC
CACCCCAACTTGTTTATTGCAGCTTATAATGGTTACAAATAAAGCAATAGCATCACAAATTTCACAAATA
AAGCATTTTTTTCACTGCATTCTAGTTGTGGTTTGTCCAAACTCATCAATGTATCTTATCATGTCTGTAT
ACCGTCGACCTCTAGCTAGAGCTTGGCGTAATCATGGTCATAGCTGTTTCCTGTGTGAAATTGTTATCCG
CTCACAATTCCACACAACATACGAGCCGGAAGCATAAAGTGTAAAGCCTGGGGTGCCTAATGAGTGAGCT
AACTCACATTAATTGCGTTGCGCTCACTGCCCGCTTTCCAGTCGGGAAACCTGTCGTGCCAGCTGCATTA
ATGAATCGGCCAACGCGCGGGGAGAGGCGGTTTGCGTATTGGGCGCTCTTCCGCTTCCTCGCTCACTGAC
TCGCTGCGCTCGGTCGTTCGGCTGCGGCGAGCGGTATCAGCTCACTCAAAGGCGGTAATACGGTTATCCA
CAGAATCAGGGGATAACGCAGGAAAGAACATGTGAGCAAAAGGCCAGCAAAAGGCCAGGAACCGTAAAAA
GGCCGCGTTGCTGGCGTTTTTCCATAGGCTCCGCCCCCCTGACGAGCATCACAAAAATCGACGCTCAAGT
CAGAGGTGGCGAAACCCGACAGGACTATAAAGATACCAGGCGTTTCCCCCTGGAAGCTCCCTCGTGCGCT
CTCCTGTTCCGACCCTGCCGCTTACCGGATACCTGTCCGCCTTTCTCCCTTCGGGAAGCGTGGCGCTTTC
TCATAGCTCACGCTGTAGGTATCTCAGTTCGGTGTAGGTCGTTCGCTCCAAGCTGGGCTGTGTGCACGAA
CCCCCCGTTCAGCCCGACCGCTGCGCCTTATCCGGTAACTATCGTCTTGAGTCCAACCCGGTAAGACACG
ACTTATCGCCACTGGCAGCAGCCACTGGTAACAGGATTAGCAGAGCGAGGTATGTAGGCGGTGCTACAGA
GTTCTTGAAGTGGTGGCCTAACTACGGCTACACTAGAAGAACAGTATTTGGTATCTGCGCTCTGCTGAAG
CCAGTTACCTTCGGAAAAAGAGTTGGTAGCTCTTGATCCGGCAAACAAACCACCGCTGGTAGCGGTGGTT
TTTTTGTTTGCAAGCAGCAGATTACGCGCAGAAAAAAAGGATCTCAAGAAGATCCTTTGATCTTTTCTAC
GGGGTCTGACGCTCAGTGGAACGAAAACTCACGTTAAGGGATTTTGGTCATGAGATTATCAAAAAGGATC
TTCACCTAGATCCTTTTAAATTAAAAATGAAGTTTTAAATCAATCTAAAGTATATATGAGTAAACTTGGT
CTGACAGTTACCAATGCTTAATCAGTGAGGCACCTATCTCAGCGATCTGTCTATTTCGTTCATCCATAGT
TGCCTGACTCCCCGTCGTGTAGATAACTACGATACGGGAGGGCTTACCATCTGGCCCCAGTGCTGCAATG
ATACCGCGAGACCCACGCTCACCGGCTCCAGATTTATCAGCAATAAACCAGCCAGCCGGAAGGGCCGAGC
GCAGAAGTGGTCCTGCAACTTTATCCGCCTCCATCCAGTCTATTAATTGTTGCCGGGAAGCTAGAGTAAG
TAGTTCGCCAGTTAATAGTTTGCGCAACGTTGTTGCCATTGCTACAGGCATCGTGGTGTCACGCTCGTCG
TTTGGTATGGCTTCATTCAGCTCCGGTTCCCAACGATCAAGGCGAGTTACATGATCCCCCATGTTGTGCA
AAAAAGCGGTTAGCTCCTTCGGTCCTCCGATCGTTGTCAGAAGTAAGTTGGCCGCAGTGTTATCACTCAT
GGTTATGGCAGCACTGCATAATTCTCTTACTGTCATGCCATCCGTAAGATGCTTTTCTGTGACTGGTGAG
TACTCAACCAAGTCATTCTGAGAATAGTGTATGCGGCGACCGAGTTGCTCTTGCCCGGCGTCAATACGGG
ATAATACCGCGCCACATAGCAGAACTTTAAAAGTGCTCATCATTGGAAAACGTTCTTCGGGGCGAAAACT
CTCAAGGATCTTACCGCTGTTGAGATCCAGTTCGATGTAACCCACTCGTGCACCCAACTGATCTTCAGCA
TCTTTTACTTTCACCAGCGTTTCTGGGTGAGCAAAAACAGGAAGGCAAAATGCCGCAAAAAAGGGAATAA
GGGCGACACGGAAATGTTGAATACTCATACTCTTCCTTTTTCAATATTATTGAAGCATTTATCAGGGTTA
TTGTCTCATGAGCGGATACATATTTGAATGTATTTAGAAAAATAAACAAATAGGGGTTCCGCGCACATTT
CCCCGAAAAGTGCCACCTGACGTC
